>Addgene plasmid #157805 | pMTTH+eGFP-bromo1 | addgene full sequence | sequence record 307908 | Addgene NGS Result
GTGTCGCTCAAGGCGCACTCCCGTTCTGGATAATGTTTTTTGCGCCGACATCATAACGGTTCTGGCAAAT
ATTCTGAAATGAGCTGTTGACAATTAATCATCGGCTCGTATAATGTGTGGAATTGTGAGCGGATAACAAT
TTCACACAGGAAACAGCCAGTCCGTTTAGGTGTTTTCACGAGCACTTCACCAACAAGGACCATAGATTAT
GAAAACTGAAGAAGGTAAACTGGTAATCTGGATTAACGGCGATAAAGGCTATAACGGTCTCGCTGAAGTC
GGTAAGAAATTCGAGAAAGATACCGGAATTAAAGTCACCGTTGAGCATCCGGATAAACTGGAAGAGAAAT
TCCCACAGGTTGCGGCAACTGGCGATGGCCCTGACATTATCTTCTGGGCACACGACCGCTTTGGTGGCTA
CGCTCAATCTGGCCTGTTGGCTGAAATCACCCCGGACAAAGCGTTCCAGGACAAGCTGTATCCGTTTACC
TGGGATGCCGTACGTTACAACGGCAAGCTGATTGCTTACCCGATCGCTGTTGAAGCGTTATCGCTGATTT
ATAACAAAGATCTGCTGCCGAACCCGCCAAAAACCTGGGAAGAGATCCCGGCGCTGGATAAAGAACTGAA
AGCGAAAGGTAAGAGCGCGCTGATGTTCAACCTGCAAGAACCGTACTTCACCTGGCCGCTGATTGCTGCT
GACGGGGGTTATGCGTTCAAGTATGAAAACGGCAAGTACGACATTAAAGACGTGGGCGTGGATAACGCTG
GCGCGAAAGCGGGTCTGACCTTCCTGGTTGACCTGATTAAAAACAAACACATGAATGCAGACACCGATTA
CTCCATCGCAGAAGCTGCCTTTAATAAAGGCGAAACAGCGATGACCATCAACGGCCCGTGGGCATGGTCC
AACATCGACACCAGCAAAGTGAATTATGGTGTAACGGTACTGCCGACCTTCAAGGGTCAACCATCCAAAC
CGTTCGTTGGCGTGCTGAGCGCAGGTATTAACGCCGCCAGTCCGAACAAAGAGCTGGCAAAAGAGTTCCT
CGAAAACTATCTGCTGACTGATGAAGGTCTGGAAGCGGTTAATAAAGACAAACCGCTGGGTGCCGTAGCG
CTGAAGTCTTACGAGGAAGAGTTGGCGAAAGATCCACGTATTGCCGCCACCATGGAAAACGCCCAGAAAG
GTGAAATCATGCCGAACATCCCGCAGATGTCCGCTTTCTGGTATGCCGTGCGTACTGCGGTGATCAACGC
CGCCAGCGGTCGTCAGACTGTCGATGAAGCCCTGAAAGACGCGCAGACTAATTCGAGCTCGAACAACAAC
AACAATAACAATAACAACAACCTCGGGATCGAGGGAAGGATTTCAGAATTTGAAAACCTGTATTTTCAGG
GCCATATGGCCATGGTGAGCAAGGGCGAGGAGCTGTTCACCGGGGTGGTGCCTATCCTGGTCGAGCTGGA
CGGCGACGTAAACGGCCACAAGTTCAGCGTGTCCGGCGAGGGCGAGGGCGATGCCACCTACGGCAAGCTG
ACCCTGAAGTTCATCTGCACCACCGGCAAGCTGCCAGTGCCGTGGCCTACCCTCGTGACCACCCTGACCT
ACGGCGTGCAGTGCTTCAGCCGCTACCCAGACCACATGAAGCAGCACGACTTCTTCAAGTCCGCCATGCC
GGAAGGCTACGTCCAGGAGCGCACCATCTTCTTCAAGGACGACGGCAACTACAAGACCCGCGCCGAGGTG
AAGTTCGAGGGCGACACCCTGGTGAACCGCATCGAGCTGAAGGGCATCGACTTCAAGGAGGACGGCAACA
TCCTGGGGCACAAGCTGGAGTACAACTACAACAGCCACAACGTCTATATCATGGCCGACAAGCAGAAGAA
CGGCATCAAGGTGAACTTCAAGATCCGCCACAACATCGAGGACGGCAGCGTGCAGCTCGCCGACCACTAC
CAGCAGAACACCCCTATCGGCGACGGCCCAGTGCTGCTGCCGGACAACCACTACCTGAGCACCCAGTCCG
CCCTGAGCAAAGACCCTAACGAGAAGCGCGATCACATGGTCCTGCTGGAGTTCGTGACCGCCGCCGGGAT
CACTCTCGGCATGGACGAGCTGTACAAGGGTGGCAGCGGCGGGTCGGGCGGGAGCGGCGGCAGTGGAGGA
AGTGTTGCCTCGACTAATCCTCCACCGCCGGAGACCAGTAACCCAAACAAGCCTAAACGTCAA
[300 nt withheld, positions 2234-2533]
AAAATCAACGAACTCCCGACAGAGGAGGGCTCGAGCGGATCCGAAAACCTGTATTTTCAGGGCCATCATC
ATCATCATCACTGAAAGCTTGGCACTGGCCGTCGTTTTACAACGTCGTGACTGGGAAAACCCTGGCGTTA
CCCAACTTAATCGCCTTGCAGCACATCCCCCTTTCGCCAGCTGGCGTAATAGCGAAGAGGCCCGCACCGA
TCGCCCTTCCCAACAGTTGCGCAGCCTGAATGGCGAATGGCAGCTTGGCTGTTTTGGCGGATGAGATAAG
ATTTTCAGCCTGATACAGATTAAATCAGAACGCAGAAGCGGTCTGATAAAACAGAATTTGCCTGGCGGCA
GTAGCGCGGTGGTCCCACCTGACCCCATGCCGAACTCAGAAGTGAAACGCCGTAGCGCCGATGGTAGTGT
GGGGTCTCCCCATGCGAGAGTAGGGAACTGCCAGGCATCAAATAAAACGAAAGGCTCAGTCGAAAGACTG
GGCCTTTCGTTTTATCTGTTGTTTGTCGGTGAACGCTCTCCTGAGTAGGACAAATCCGCCGGGAGCGGAT
TTGAACGTTGCGAAGCAACGGCCCGGAGGGTGGCGGGCAGGACGCCCGCCATAAACTGCCAGGCATCAAA
TTAAGCAGAAGGCCATCCTGACGGATGGCCTTTTTGCGTTTCTACAAACTCTTTTGTTTATTTTTCTAAA
TACATTCAAATATGTATCCGCTCATGAGACAATAACCCTGATAAATGCTTCAATAATATTGAAAAAGGAA
GAGTATGAGTATTCAACATTTCCGTGTCGCCCTTATTCCCTTTTTTGCGGCATTTTGCCTTCCTGTTTTT
GCTCACCCAGAAACGCTGGTGAAAGTAAAAGATGCTGAAGATCAGTTGGGTGCACGAGTGGGTTACATCG
AACTGGATCTCAACAGCGGTAAGATCCTTGAGAGTTTTCGCCCCGAAGAACGTTTCCCAATGATGAGCAC
TTTTAAAGTTCTGCTATGTGGCGCGGTATTATCCCGTGTTGACGCCGGGCAAGAGCAACTCGGTCGCCGC
ATACACTATTCTCAGAATGACTTGGTTGAGTACTCACCAGTCACAGAAAAGCATCTTACGGATGGCATGA
CAGTAAGAGAATTATGCAGTGCTGCCATAACCATGAGTGATAACACTGCGGCCAACTTACTTCTGACAAC
GATCGGAGGACCGAAGGAGCTAACCGCTTTTTTGCACAACATGGGGGATCATGTAACTCGCCTTGATCGT
TGGGAACCGGAGCTGAATGAAGCCATACCAAACGACGAGCGTGACACCACGATGCCTGTAGCAATGGCAA
CAACGTTGCGCAAACTATTAACTGGCGAACTACTTACTCTAGCTTCCCGGCAACAATTAATAGACTGGAT
GGAGGCGGATAAAGTTGCAGGACCACTTCTGCGCTCGGCCCTTCCGGCTGGCTGGTTTATTGCTGATAAA
TCTGGAGCCGGTGAGCGTGGGTCTCGCGGTATCATTGCAGCACTGGGGCCAGATGGTAAGCCCTCCCGTA
TCGTAGTTATCTACACGACGGGGAGTCAGGCAACTATGGATGAACGAAATAGACAGATCGCTGAGATAGG
TGCCTCACTGATTAAGCATTGGTAACTGTCAGACCAAGTTTACTCATATATACTTTAGATTGATT
[38 nt withheld, positions 4209-4246]
A
[37 nt withheld, positions 4248-4284]
ATTTTGTTAAAATTCGCGTTAAATTTTTGTTAAATCAGCTCATTTTTTAACCAATAGGCCGAAATCGGCA
AAATCCCTTATAAATCAAAAGAATAGCCCGAGATAGGGT
[37 nt withheld, positions 4394-4430]
AAAGAACGTGGACTCCAACGTCAAAGG
[141 nt withheld, positions 4458-4598]
G
[125 nt withheld, positions 4600-4724]
AAAGGATCTAGGTGAAGATCCTTTTTGATAATCTCATGACCAAAATCCCTTAACGTGAGTTTTCGTTCCA
CTGAGCGTCAGACCCCGTAGAAAAGATCAAAGGATCTTCTTGAGATCCTTTTTTTCTGCGCGTAATCTGC
TGCTTGCAAACAAAAAAACCACCGCTACCAGCGGTGGTTTGTTTGCCGGATCAAGAGCTACCAACTCTTT
TTCCGAAGGTAACTGGCTTCAGCAGAGCGCAGATACCAAATACTGTCCTTCTAGTGTAGCCGTAGTTAGG
CCACCACTTCAAGAACTCTGTAGCACCGCCTACATACCTCGCTCTGCTAATCCTGTTACCAGTGGCTGCT
GCCAGTGGCGATAAGTCGTGTCTTACCGGGTTGGACTCAAGACGATAGTTACCGGATAAGGCGCAGCGGT
CGGGCTGAACGGGGGGTTCGTGCACACAGCCCAGCTTGGAGCGAACGACCTACACCGAACTGAGATACCT
ACAGCGTGAGCTATGAGAAAGCGCCACGCTTCCCGAAGGGAGAAAGGCGGACAGGTATCCGGTAAGCGGC
AGGGTCGGAACAGGAGAGCGCACGAGGGAGCTTCCAGGGGGAAACGCCTGGTATCTTTATAGTCCTGTCG
GGTTTCGCCACCTCTGACTTGAGCGTCGATTTTTGTGATGCTCGTCAGGGGGGCGGAGCCTATGGAAAAA
CGCCAGCAACGCGGCCTTTTTACGGTTCCTGGCCTTTTGCTGGCCTTTTGCTCACATGTTCTTTCCTGCG
TTATCCCCTGATTCTGTGGATAACCGTATTACCGCCTTTGAGTGAGCTGATACCGCTCGCCGCAGCCGAA
CGACCGAGCGCAGCGAGTCAGTGAGCGAGGAAGCGGAAGAGCGCCTGATGCGGTATTTTCTCCTTACGCA
TCTGTGCGGTATTTCACACCGCATGTGGTGCACTCTCAGTACACCGCATGTGGTGCACTCTCAGTACAAT
CTGCTCTGATGCCGCATAGTTAAGCCAGTATACACTCCGCTATCGCTACGTGACTGGGTCATGGCTGCGC
CCCGACACCCGCCAACACCCGCTGACGCGCCCTGACGGGCTTGTCTGCTCCCGGCATCCGCTTACAGACA
AGCTGTGACCGTCTCCGGGAGCTGCATGTGTCAGAGGTTTTCACCGTCATCACCGAAACGCGCGAGGCAG
CTGCGGTAAAGCTCATCAGCGTGGTCGTGCAGCGATTCACAGATGTCTGCCTGTTCATCCGCGTCCAGCT
CGTTGAGTTTCTCCAGAAGCGTTAATGTCTGGCTTCTGATAAAGCGGGCCATGTTAAGGGCGGTTTTTTC
CTGTTTGGTCACTGATGCCTCCGTGTAAGGGGGATTTCTGTTCATGGGGGTAATGATACCGATGAAACGA
GAGAGGATGCTCACGATACGGGTTACTGATGATGAACATGCCCGGTTACTGGAACGTTGTGAGGGTAAAC
AACTGGCGGTATGGATGCGGCGGGACCAGAGAAAAATCACTCAGGGTCAATGCCAGCGCTTCGTTAATAC
AGATGTAGGTGTTCCACAGGGTAGCCAGCAGCATCCTGCGATGCAGATCCGGAACATAATGGTGCAGGGC
GCTGACTTCCGCGTTTCCAGACTTTACGAAACACGGAAACCGAAGACCATTCATGTTGTTGCTCAGGTCG
CAGACGTTTTGCAGCAGCAGTCGCTTCACGTTCGCTCGCGTATCGGTGATTCATTCTGCTAACCAGTAAG
GCAACCCCGCCAGCCTAGCCGGGTCCTCAACGACAGGAGCACGATCATGCGCACCCGTGGCCAGGACCCA
ACGCTGCCCGAAATTCCGACACCATCGAATGGTGCAAAACCTTTCGCGGTATGGCATGATAGCGCCCGGA
AGAGAGTCAATTCAGGGTGGTGAATGTGAAACCAGTAACGTTATACGATGTCGCAGAGTATGCCGGTGTC
TCTTATCAGACCGTTTCCCGCGTGGTGAACCAGGCCAGCCACGTTTCTGCGAAAACGCGGGAAAAAGTGG
AAGCGGCGATGGCGGAGCTGAATTACATTCCCAACCGCGTGGCACAACAACTGGCGGGCAAACAGTCGTT
GCTGATTGGCGTTGCCACCTCCAGTCTGGCCCTGCACGCGCCGTCGCAAATTGTCGCGGCGATTAAATCT
CGCGCCGATCAACTGGGTGCCAGCGTGGTGGTGTCGATGGTAGAACGAAGCGGCGTCGAAGCCTGTAAAG
CGGCGGTGCACAATCTTCTCGCGCAACGCGTCAGTGGGCTGATCATTAACTATCCGCTGGATGACCAGGA
TGCCATTGCTGTGGAAGCTGCCTGCACTAATGTTCCGGCGTTATTTCTTGATGTCTCTGACCAGACACCC
ATCAACAGTATTATTTTCTCCCATGAAGACGGTACGCGACTGGGCGTGGAGCATCTGGTCGCATTGGGTC
ACCAGCAAATCGCGCTGTTAGCGGGCCCATTAAGTTCTGTCTCGGCGCGTCTGCGTCTGGCTGGCTGGCA
TAAATATCTCACTCGCAATCAAATTCAGCCGATAGCGGAACGGGAAGGCGACTGGAGTGCCATGTCCGGT
TTTCAACAAACCATGCAAATGCTGAATGAGGGCATCGTTCCCACTGCGATGCTGGTTGCCAACGATCAGA
TGGCGCTGGGCGCAATGCGCGCCATTACCGAGTCCGGGCTGCGCGTTGGTGCGGATATCTCGGTAGTGGG
ATACGACGATACCGAAGACAGCTCATGTTATATCCCGCCGTTAACCACCATCAAACAGGATTTTCGCCTG
CTGGGGCAAACCAGCGTGGACCGCTTGCTGCAACTCTCTCAGGGCCAGGCGGTGAAGGGCAATCAGCTGT
TGCCCGTCTCACTGGTGAAAAGAAAAACCACCCTGGCGCCCAATACGCAAACCGCCTCTCCCCGCGCGTT
GGCCGATTCATTAATGCAGCTGGCACGACAGGTTTCCCGACTGGAAAGCGGGCAGTGAGCGCAACGCAAT
TAATGTAAGTTAGCTCACTCATTAGGCACAATTCTCATGTTTGACAGCTTATCATCGACTGCACGGTGCA
CCAATGCTTCTGGCGTCAGGCAGCCATCGGAAGCTGTGGTATGGCTGTGCAGGTCGTAAATCACTGCATA
ATTC
Features (pLannotate 1.2.2; 24 found; start..end, strand, type, name):
     87..115     +  promoter       tac promoter: strong E. coli promoter; hybrid between the trp and lac UV5 promoters
    123..139     +  protein_bind   lac operator: The lac repressor binds to the lac operator to inhibit transcription in E. coli. This inhibition can be relieved by adding lactose or isopropyl-β-D-thiogalactopyranoside (IPTG). lac repressor encoded by lacI
    209..1309    +  CDS            MBP: maltose binding protein from E. coli; malE (mutated); This version of the gene does not encode a signal sequence, so MBP will remain in the cytosol.
   1382..1402    +  CDS            TEV site: tobacco etch virus (TEV) protease recognition and cleavage site
   1412..2128    +  CDS            EGFP: EGFP is a basic (constitutively fluorescent) green fluorescent protein published in 1996, derived from Aequorea victoria. It is reported to be a rapidly-maturing weak dimer with moderate acid sensitivity.
   2186..2560    +  CDS            BRD3 (fragment) (sequence partly withheld): BRD3_HUMAN - Also known as KIAA0043, RING3L. Experimental evidence at protein level: Swiss-Prot protein existence level 1. Chromatin reader that recognizes and binds hyperacetylated chromatin and plays a role in the regulation of transcription, probably by chromatin remodeling and interaction with transcription factors (PubMed:18406326, PubMed:27105114). Regulates transcription by promoting the binding of the transcription factor GATA1 to its targets (By similarity). From Homo sapiens (Human).
   2576..2596    +  CDS            TEV site: tobacco etch virus (TEV) protease recognition and cleavage site
   2597..2613    +  CDS            capTEV™ (fragment): composite tag for in vivo biotinylation, TEV protease cleavage, and 6xHis tagging
   2626..2780    +  CDS            lacZα (fragment): LacZα fragment of β-galactosidase; lacZ fragment
   2873..2988    +  ncRNA          5S rRNA: Accession: RF00001 - 5S ribosomal RNA
   2992..3078    +  terminator     rrnB T1 terminator: Escherichia coli rrnB; transcription terminator T1 from the E. coli rrnB gene
   3170..3197    +  terminator     rrnB T2 terminator: transcription terminator T2 from the E. coli rrnB gene
   3216..3307    +  promoter       AmpR promoter: bla
   3308..4168    +  CDS            AmpR: β-lactamase; bla; confers resistance to ampicillin, carbenicillin, and related antibiotics
   4210..4723    -  rep_origin     M13 ori (sequence partly withheld): M13 bacteriophage origin of replication; arrow indicates direction of (+) strand synthesis
   4834..5422    +  rep_origin     ori: high-copy-number ColE1/pMB1/pBR322/pUC origin of replication
   5608..5677    -  misc_feature   bom (fragment): basis of mobility region from pBR322
   5675..5773    -  misc_feature   bom (fragment): basis of mobility region from pBR322
   5875..6066    -  CDS            rop: Rop protein, which maintains plasmids at low copy number; rop
   6083..6463    +  CDS            YPB1_ECOLX: Protein predicted: Swiss-Prot protein existence level 4. From Escherichia coli.
   6562..6639    +  promoter       lacIq promoter: lacI (mutant); In the lacIq allele, a single base change in the promoter boosts expression of the lacI gene about 10-fold.
   6640..7722    +  CDS            lacI: lac repressor; lacI; The lac repressor binds to the lac operator to inhibit transcription in E. coli. This inhibition can be relieved by adding lactose or isopropyl-β-D-thiogalactopyranoside (IPTG).
   7735..7756    +  protein_bind   CAP binding site: CAP binding activates transcription in the presence of cAMP. E. coli catabolite activator protein
   7775..7792    +  promoter       tet promoter (fragment): E. coli promoter for tetracycline efflux protein gene
