[The description below was written by a language model from this plasmid's Addgene catalogue record and pLannotate feature annotations shown in this document.]
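Description:
pMTTH+eGFP-bromo1 is a 7,878 bp bacterial expression plasmid built on a modified pMal backbone ("MTTH"), designed for IPTG-inducible production in E. coli of a synthetic fusion of eGFP and the first bromodomain of human BRD4. It carries a ColE1/pMB1-type origin together with the rop gene and a bom region, consistent with the low copy number listed in the record, and it also has an M13 phage origin. Selection is by ampicillin through the β-lactamase gene under its own promoter. A lacI gene driven by the lacIq promoter supplies abundant repressor on the plasmid itself.

Expression is driven by the hybrid tac promoter with a downstream lac operator, so transcription is held off by LacI until induction. The open reading frame begins with a signal-sequence-less maltose binding protein that stays in the cytosol. This is followed by a TEV protease site, EGFP, the bromodomain segment, a second TEV site and a C-terminal His6 tag from the backbone. The 1,173 bp eGFP-bromo1 insert sits between NdeI and BamHI sites. This arrangement allows sequential amylose and nickel affinity purification, after which TEV cleavage can remove both tags to release the eGFP-bromodomain protein. A residual lacZα fragment and the rrnB T1 and T2 terminators lie downstream.

The automated annotation labels the bromodomain region as a BRD3 fragment, whereas the catalogue entry identifies it as BRD4 bromodomain 1. This probably reflects homology among BET family bromodomains. The associated publication concerns chromatin phase separation, but the record does not state how the protein was used in that work.
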