Addgene plasmid #157805: pMTTH+eGFP-bromo1
Purpose: Expression of synthetic protein composed of eGFP and BRD4 bromodomain #1
Depositing lab: Michael Rosen. Depositing organization: University of Texas Southwestern Medical Center. Publication: Organization of Chromatin by Intrinsic and Regulated Phase Separation. Gibson BA, Doolittle LK, Schneider MWG, Jensen LE, Gamarra N, Henry L, Gerlich DW, Redding S, Rosen MK. Cell. 2019 Oct 3;179(2):470-484.e21. doi: 10.1016/j.cell.2019.08.037. Epub 2019 Sep 19. PubMed 31543265.
Backbone
  Vector backbone: modified pMal (MTTH)
  Vector type: Bacterial Expression
Growth in bacteria
  Bacterial resistance: Ampicillin, 100 μg/mL
  Growth temperature: 37°C
  Growth strain: DH5alpha
  Copy number: Low Copy
Gene/Insert
  Gene/Insert name: eGFP-bromo1
  Species: H. sapiens (human)
  Insert size (bp): 1173
  Promoter: pTAC
  Tag / fusion protein: MBP (N terminal on insert); His6 (C terminal on backbone)
  Cloning method: Restriction Enzyme; 5′ cloning site NdeI (not destroyed); 3′ cloning site BamHI (not destroyed)
  Sequencing primers: 5′ GGTCGTCAGACTGTCGATGAAGCC; 3′ TGTCCTACTCAGGAGAGCGTTCAC
Terms and licenses: Academic/Nonprofit Terms; Industry Terms: Not Available to Industry
How to cite: pMTTH+eGFP-bromo1 was a gift from Michael Rosen (Addgene plasmid # 157805 ; http://n2t.net/addgene:157805 ; RRID:Addgene_157805)
