>Addgene plasmid #157805 | pMTTH+eGFP-bromo1 | depositor partial sequence | sequence record 304621 | insert sequence including restrictions sites
CATATGGCCATGGTGAGCAAGGGCGAGGAGCTGTTCACCGGGGTGGTGCCTATCCTGGTCGAGCTGGACG
GCGACGTAAACGGCCACAAGTTCAGCGTGTCCGGCGAGGGCGAGGGCGATGCCACCTACGGCAAGCTGAC
CCTGAAGTTCATCTGCACCACCGGCAAGCTGCCAGTGCCGTGGCCTACCCTCGTGACCACCCTGACCTAC
GGCGTGCAGTGCTTCAGCCGCTACCCAGACCACATGAAGCAGCACGACTTCTTCAAGTCCGCCATGCCGG
AAGGCTACGTCCAGGAGCGCACCATCTTCTTCAAGGACGACGGCAACTACAAGACCCGCGCCGAGGTGAA
GTTCGAGGGCGACACCCTGGTGAACCGCATCGAGCTGAAGGGCATCGACTTCAAGGAGGACGGCAACATC
CTGGGGCACAAGCTGGAGTACAACTACAACAGCCACAACGTCTATATCATGGCCGACAAGCAGAAGAACG
GCATCAAGGTGAACTTCAAGATCCGCCACAACATCGAGGACGGCAGCGTGCAGCTCGCCGACCACTACCA
GCAGAACACCCCTATCGGCGACGGCCCAGTGCTGCTGCCGGACAACCACTACCTGAGCACCCAGTCCGCC
CTGAGCAAAGACCCTAACGAGAAGCGCGATCACATGGTCCTGCTGGAGTTCGTGACCGCCGCCGGGATCA
CTCTCGGCATGGACGAGCTGTACAAGGGTGGCAGCGGCGGGTCGGGCGGGAGCGGCGGCAGTGGAGGAAG
TGTTGCCTCGACTAATCCTCCACCGCCGGAGACCAGTAACCCAAACAAGCCTAAACGTCAA
[300 nt withheld, positions 832-1131]
AAAATCAACGAACTCCCGACAGAGGAGGGCTCGAGCGGATCC
